Addgene plasmid #117557: pEPOR1CB0021
Purpose: Level1 Golden Gate Cassette: sgRNA cassette for spCas9, targeting NbPDS gene in N. benthamiana with 1 mismatch at spacer
Depositing lab: Nicola Patron. Depositing organization: Earlham Institute. Publication: Comparison of efficiency and specificity of CRISPR-associated (Cas) nucleases in plants: An expanded toolkit for precision genome engineering. Raitskin O, Schudoma C, West A, Patron NJ. PLoS One. 2019 Feb 27;14(2):e0211598. doi: 10.1371/journal.pone.0211598. eCollection 2019. PubMed 30811422.
Backbone
  Vector backbone: pICH47751
  Vector type: Plant Expression
Growth in bacteria
  Bacterial resistance: Ampicillin, 100 μg/mL
  Growth temperature: 37°C
  Growth strain: DH5alpha
  Copy number: High Copy
Gene/Insert
  Gene/Insert name: Promoter_AtU6-26 + sgRNA_NbPDS1 _1mismatch N. benthamiana
  Species: Synthetic
  Promoter: AtU6-26 (pICSL90002)
  Cloning method: Restriction Enzyme; 5′ cloning site BsaI (destroyed during cloning); 3′ cloning site BsaI (destroyed during cloning)
Terms and licenses: Academic/Nonprofit Terms; Industry Terms: Not Available to Industry
Depositor comments: Please visit https://www.biorxiv.org/content/early/2018/09/20/422766 for BioRxiv preprint
How to cite: pEPOR1CB0021 was a gift from Nicola Patron (Addgene plasmid # 117557 ; http://n2t.net/addgene:117557 ; RRID:Addgene_117557)
