[The description below was written by a language model from this plasmid's Addgene catalogue record and pLannotate feature annotations shown in this document.]
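Description:
pEPOR1CB0021 is a Level 1 Golden Gate (MoClo-style) plant expression cassette built in the pICH47751 acceptor backbone. It carries a single-guide RNA transcription unit for Streptococcus pyogenes Cas9. The roughly 4.7 kb plasmid is maintained in E. coli at high copy through a ColE1/pUC-type origin and selected with ampicillin via the β-lactamase gene and its native promoter. The backbone also contains the incP broad-host-range replication system, oriV together with the trfA replication initiator gene, which allows maintenance in hosts beyond E. coli such as Agrobacterium. Left and right border repeats from nopaline C58 T-DNA flank the cloning position, so the cassette sits within a T-DNA region. The short TetR and attB2 hits in the annotation are fragments and do not appear to be functional parts of the design.

The insert is synthetic and combines the Arabidopsis U6-26 promoter, a small nuclear RNA promoter widely used to drive guide RNA expression in plants, with a spacer directed against the NbPDS (phytoene desaturase) gene of Nicotiana benthamiana, fused to the SpCas9 gRNA scaffold. The automated annotation recognises only a short fragment of the U6 promoter, with the scaffold lying downstream. The spacer deliberately contains one mismatch to its target, which makes the construct suited to testing how well the nuclease tolerates imperfect guide–target pairing. It was assembled with BsaI, and those sites were destroyed during cloning. As a Level 1 module, it is intended for combination with other transcription units, such as a Cas9 expression cassette, in higher-level assemblies. It was deposited in connection with a comparison of the efficiency and specificity of Cas nucleases in plants.
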