Features (pLannotate 1.2.2; 11 found; start..end, strand, type, name):
    167..183     +  promoter       AtU6 promoter (fragment): consensus promoter from the three Arabidopsis U6 snRNA genes (Waibel and Filipowicz, 1990; Nekrasov et al., 2013)
    259..334     +  misc_RNA       gRNA scaffold: guide RNA scaffold for the Streptococcus pyogenes CRISPR/Cas9 system
    346..367     -  protein_bind   attB2 (fragment): mutant version of attB; recombination site for the Gateway® BP reaction BP Clonase™
    421..445     +  misc_feature   RB T-DNA repeat: right border repeat from nopaline C58 T-DNA
    557..577     -  CDS            TetR (fragment): tetracycline resistance regulatory protein; tetR
    604..1749    -  CDS            trfA: TRFA_ECOLX - Experimental evidence at protein level: Swiss-Prot protein existence level 1. Also involved in plasmid copy number control, promoting intermolecular coupling of protein bound iterons at oriV, which inhibits replication initiation. From Escherichia coli.
   2085..2673    -  rep_origin     ori: high-copy-number ColE1/pMB1/pBR322/pUC origin of replication
   2844..3704    -  CDS            AmpR: β-lactamase; bla; confers resistance to ampicillin, carbenicillin, and related antibiotics
   3705..3809    -  promoter       AmpR promoter: bla
   3896..4527    -  rep_origin     oriV: incP origin of replication
   4619..4643    +  misc_feature   LB T-DNA repeat: left border repeat from nopaline C58 T-DNA
>Addgene plasmid #117557 | pEPOR1CB0021 | addgene full sequence | sequence record 228156 | Addgene NGS Result
TCTGTGAAGACAAACTAGAATTCGAGCTCGGAGCATCTTCATTCTTAAGATATGAAGATAATCTTCAAAA
GGCCCCTGGGAATCTGAAAGAAGAGAAGCAGGCCCATTTATATGGGAAAGAACAATAGTATTTCTTATAT
AGGCCCATTTAAGTTGAAAACAATCTTCAAAAGTCCCACATCGCTTAGATAAGAAAACGAAGCTGAGTTT
ATATACAGCTAGAGTCGAAGTAGTGATTGCCGTTAATTTGAGAGTTCAGTTTTAGAGCTAGAAATAGCAA
GTTAAAATAAGGCTAGTCCGTTATCAACTTGAAAAAGTGGCACCGAGTCGGTGCTTTTTTTCTAGACCCA
GCTTTCTTGTACAAAGTTGGCATTACGCTTTACTTGTCTTCTGCACGAAGTGGTTTAAACTATCAGTGTT
TGACAGGATATATTGGCGGGTAAACCTAAGAGAAAAGAGCGTTTATTAGAATAATCGGATATTTAAAAGG
GCGTGAAAAGGTTTATCCGTTCGTCCATTTGTATGTGCATGCCAACCACAGGGTTCCCCAGATCAGGCGC
TGGCTGCTGAACCCCCAGCCGGAACTGACCCCACAAGGCCCTAGCGTTTGCAATGCACCAGGTCATCATT
GACCCAGGCGTGTTCCACCAGGCCGCTGCCTCGCAACTCTTCGCAGGCTTCGCCGACCTGCTCGCGCCAC
TTCTTCACGCGGGTGGAATCCGATCCGCACATGAGGCGGAAGGTTTCCAGCTTGAGCGGGTACGGCTCCC
GGTGCGAGCTGAAATAGTCGAACATCCGTCGGGCCGTCGGCGACAGCTTGCGGTACTTCTCCCATATGAA
TTTCGTGTAGTGGTCGCCAGCAAACAGCACGACGATTTCCTCGTCGATCAGGACCTGGCAACGGGACGTT
TTCTTGCCACGGTCCAGGACGCGGAAGCGGTGCAGCAGCGACACCGATTCCAGGTGCCCAACGCGGTCGG
ACGTGAAGCCCATCGCCGTCGCCTGTAGGCGCGACAGGCATTCCTCGGCCTTCGTGTAATACCGGCCATT
GATCGACCAGCCCAGGTCCTGGCAAAGCTCGTAGAACGTGAAGGTGATCGGCTCGCCGATAGGGGTGCGC
TTCGCGTACTCCAACACCTGCTGCCACACCAGTTCGTCATCGTCGGCCCGCAGCTCGACGCCGGTGTAGG
TGATCTTCACGTCCTTGTTGACGTGGAAAATGACCTTGTTTTGCAGCGCCTCGCGCGGGATTTTCTTGTT
GCGCGTGGTGAACAGGGCAGAGCGGGCCGTGTCGTTTGGCATCGCTCGCATCGTGTCCGGCCACGGCGCA
ATATCGAACAAGGAAAGCTGCATTTCCTTGATCTGCTGCTTCGTGTGTTTCAGCAACGCGGCCTGCTTGG
CCTCGCTGACCTGTTTTGCCAGGTCCTCGCCGGCGGTTTTTCGCTTCTTGGTCGTCATAGTTCCTCGCGT
GTCGATGGTCATCGACTTCGCCAAACCTGCCGCCTCCTGTTCAAGACGACGCGAACGCTCCACGGCGGCC
GATGGCGCGGGCAGGGCAGGGGGAGCCAGTTGCACGCTGTCGCGCTCGATCTTGGCCGTAGCTTGCTGGA
CCATCGAGCCGACGGACTGGAAGGTTTCGCGGGGCGCACGCATGACGGTGCGGCTTGCGATGGTTTCGGC
ATCCTCGGCGGAAAACCCCGCGTCGATCAGTTCTTGCCTGTATGCCTTCCGGTCAAACGTCCGATTCATT
CACCCTCCTTGCGGGATTGCCCCGACTCACGCCGGGGCAATGTGCCCTTATTCCTGATTTGACCCGCCTG
GTGCCTTGGTGTCCAGATAATCCACCTTATCGGCAATGAAGTCGGTCCCGTAGACCGTCTGGCCGTCCTT
CTCGTACTTGGTATTCCGAATCTTGCCCTGCACGAATACCAGCGACCCCTTGCCCAAATACTTGCCGTGG
GCCTCGGCCTGAGAGCCAAAACACTTGATGCGGAAGAAGTCGGTGCGCTCCTGCTTGTCGCCGGCATCGT
TGCGCCACATCTAGGATCTGCCAGGAACCGTAAAAAGGCCGCGTTGCTGGCGTTTTTCCATAGGCTCCGC
CCCCCTGACGAGCATCACAAAAATCGACGCTCAAGTCAGAGGTGGCGAAACCCGACAGGACTATAAAGAT
ACCAGGCGTTTCCCCCTGGAAGCTCCCTCGTGCGCTCTCCTGTTCCGACCCTGCCGCTTACCGGATACCT
GTCCGCCTTTCTCCCTTCGGGAAGCGTGGCGCTTTCTCATAGCTCACGCTGTAGGTATCTCAGTTCGGTG
TAGGTCGTTCGCTCCAAGCTGGGCTGTGTGCACGAACCCCCCGTTCAGCCCGACCGCTGCGCCTTATCCG
GTAACTATCGTCTTGAGTCCAACCCGGTAAGACACGACTTATCGCCACTGGCAGCAGCCACTGGTAACAG
GATTAGCAGAGCGAGGTATGTAGGCGGTGCTACAGAGTTCTTGAAGTGGTGGCCTAACTACGGCTACACT
AGAAGAACAGTATTTGGTATCTGCGCTCTGCTGAAGCCAGTTACCTTCGGAAAAAGAGTTGGTAGCTCTT
GATCCGGCAAACAAACCACCGCTGGTAGCGGTGGTTTTTTTGTTTGCAAGCAGCAGATTACGCGCAGAAA
AAAAGGATCTCAAGAAGATCCTTTGATCTTTTCTACGGGGTCTGACGCTCAGTGGAACGAAAACTCACGT
TAAGGGATTTTGGTCATGAGATTATCAAAAAGGATCTTCACCTAGATCCTTTTAAATTAAAAATGAAGTT
TTAAATCAATCTAAAGTATATATGAGTAAACTTGGTCTGACAGTTACCAATGCTTAATCAGTGAGGCACC
TATCTCAGCGATCTGTCTATTTCGTTCATCCATAGTTGCCTGACTCCCCGTCGTGTAGATAACTACGATA
CGGGAGGGCTTACCATCTGGCCCCAGTGCTGCAATGATACCGCGAGAACCACGCTCACCGGCTCCAGATT
TATCAGCAATAAACCAGCCAGCCGGAAGGGCCGAGCGCAGAAGTGGTCCTGCAACTTTATCCGCCTCCAT
CCAGTCTATTAATTGTTGCCGGGAAGCTAGAGTAAGTAGTTCGCCAGTTAATAGTTTGCGCAACGTTGTT
GCCATTGCTACAGGCATCGTGGTGTCACGCTCGTCGTTTGGTATGGCTTCATTCAGCTCCGGTTCCCAAC
GATCAAGGCGAGTTACATGATCCCCCATGTTGTGCAAAAAAGCGGTTAGCTCCTTCGGTCCTCCGATCGT
TGTCAGAAGTAAGTTGGCCGCAGTGTTATCACTCATGGTTATGGCAGCACTGCATAATTCTCTTACTGTC
ATGCCATCCGTAAGATGCTTTTCTGTGACTGGTGAGTACTCAACCAAGTCATTCTGAGAATAGTGTATGC
GGCGACCGAGTTGCTCTTGCCCGGCGTCAATACGGGATAATACCGCGCCACATAGCAGAACTTTAAAAGT
GCTCATCATTGGAAAACGTTCTTCGGGGCGAAAACTCTCAAGGATCTTACCGCTGTTGAGATCCAGTTCG
ATGTAACCCACTCGTGCACCCAACTGATCTTCAGCATCTTTTACTTTCACCAGCGTTTCTGGGTGAGCAA
AAACAGGAAGGCAAAATGCCGCAAAAAAGGGAATAAGGGCGACACGGAAATGTTGAATACTCATACTCTT
CCTTTTTCAATATTATTGAAGCATTTATCAAGGTTATTGTCTCATGAGCGGATACATATTTGAATGTATT
TAGAAAAATAAACAAATAGGGGTTCCGCGCACGAATTGGCCAGCGCTGCCATTTTTGGGGTGAGGCCGTT
CGCGGCCGAGGGGCGCAGCCCCTGGGGGGATGGGAGGCCCGCGTTAGCGGGCCGGGAGGGTTCGAGAAGG
GGGGGCACCCCCCTTCGGCGTGCGCGGTCACGCGCACAGGGCGCAGCCCTGGTTAAAAACAAGGTTTATA
AATATTGGTTTAAAAGCAGGTTAAAAGACAGGTTAGCGGTGGCCGAAAAACGGGCGGAAACCCTTGCAAA
TGCTGGATTTTCTGCCTGTGGACAGCCCCTCAAATGTCAATAGGTGCGCCCCTCATCTGTCAGCACTCTG
CCCCTCAAGTGTCAAGGATCGCGCCCCTCATCTGTCAGTAGTCGCGCCCCTCAAGTGTCAATACCGCAGG
GCACTTATCCCCAGGCTTGTCCACATCATCTGTGGGAAACTCGCGTAAAATCAGGCGTTTTCGCCGATTT
GCGAGGCTGGCCAGCTCCACGTCGCCGGCCGAAATCGAGCCTGCCCCTCATCTGTCAACGCCGCGCCGGG
TGAGTCGGCCCCTCAAGTGTCAACGTCCGCCCCTCATCTGTCAGTGAGGGCCAAGTTTTCCGCGAGGTAT
CCACAACGCCGGCGGCCGCGGTGTCTCGCACACGGCTTCGACGGCGTTTCTGGCGCGTTTGCAGGGCCAT
AGACGGCCGCCAGCCCAGCGGCGAGGGCAACCAGCCCGGTGAGCGTCGCAAAGGAGATCCTGATCTGACT
GATGGGCTGCCTGTATCGAGTGGTGATTTTGTGCCGAGCTGCCGGTCGGGGAGCTGTTGGCTGGCTGGTG
GCAGGATATATTGTGGTGTAAACAAATTGACGCTTAGACAACTTAATAACACATTGCGGACGTTTTTAAT
GTACTGGGGTGGATGCAGTGGGCCCCAC
